Addgene plasmid #65622: Degron-KI SF3B1 donor vector
Purpose: Donor vector to generate Degron-KI DD-SF3B1
Depositing lab: Frank Stegmeier. Depositing organization: Novartis Institutes for Biomedical Research, Inc. Publication: A chemical genetics approach for the functional assessment of novel cancer genes. Zhou Q, Derti A, Ruddy DA, Rakiec DP, Kao I, Lira M, Gibaja V, Chan H, Yang Y, Min J, Schlabach MR, Stegmeier F. Cancer Res. 2015 Mar 18. pii: canres.2930.2014. 10.1158/0008-5472.CAN-14-2930 PubMed 25788694.
Backbone
  Vector backbone: Degron-KI donor backbone vector
  Selectable markers: Puromycin
Growth in bacteria
  Bacterial resistance: Kanamycin, 50 μg/mL
  Growth temperature: 37°C
  Growth strain: Top10
  Copy number: High Copy
Gene/Insert
  Gene/Insert name: SF3B1 Degron-KI left and right HR arms
Terms and licenses: Academic/Nonprofit Terms; Industry Terms: Not Available to Industry
How to cite: Degron-KI SF3B1 donor vector was a gift from Frank Stegmeier (Addgene plasmid # 65622 ; http://n2t.net/addgene:65622 ; RRID:Addgene_65622)
