[The description below was written by a language model from this plasmid's Addgene catalogue record.]
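Description:
Degron-KI SF3B1 donor vector is a homologous-recombination donor plasmid built on the Degron-KI donor backbone vector and intended for knock-in of a degron at the SF3B1 locus. Its recorded purpose is to generate a Degron-KI DD-SF3B1 allele, that is, an endogenous SF3B1 gene fused to a destabilization domain (DD). The insert consists of left and right homology arms from SF3B1, which direct the cassette carried between them to the target locus by homology-directed repair. In bacteria the plasmid is maintained at high copy number under kanamycin selection, and a puromycin marker allows selection of cells that have taken up or integrated the donor.

In general, a destabilization domain makes the fused protein unstable, and therefore rapidly degraded, unless a stabilizing small-molecule ligand is present. Tagging the endogenous gene in this way places the abundance of the native protein under chemical control while leaving it at its normal genomic location. This fits the chemical-genetics theme of the associated work, which concerns functional assessment of candidate cancer genes. SF3B1 encodes a core spliceosome component.

No feature table accompanies the record, so several central details are not stated. These include the identity of the DD and its ligand, the promoter driving puromycin resistance, the origin of replication, the length and species of the homology arms, whether the selection cassette is flanked by recombinase sites, and the delivery method or nuclease used to promote recombination.
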