>Addgene plasmid #65622 | Degron-KI SF3B1 donor vector | addgene partial sequence | sequence record 115288 | puro-variant-R 5'-gtgggcttgtactcggtcat-3'
GAACTTCCGCTCGTCGCCGCCGCCACGGAGAAAAATAGCTGGGGGCTGCACTCTGCGCGTGCGCCAAACG
GGAGCGCGCTCCGTCGGGTGACACGTGACAGAACTGCCACCTAGAGGGAACCGCGAGGTGCATTGTGGGT
GGGGGAGGAGACACGGTTGGGCCCTGAAGTCGCCTGCGTGGTGACCCAGGAAATCCCCGAGCCGAGCCGT
AAGGTCCTTAAGTGAGTAACTTTGCCCTGGAGGAAAGTGGATTCTACGAAGGGAGTTAAGAACAGACACT
GAGTCCCAGCAACTCTGGAGGCTGAGGCGGGAGCATCGCTTGAGCCCAGGAGTTCGAGGCAGCCGTGAGC
CGTAATCGTGTCGCGCCACTGTACTCAAGCCTCCAGACCGGGCGACAGAGCAAGACCCCGAGACCCCTCC
CATTAAAAAAAAATGAACACTGTACGAAACGCTGCGGTTTCAGAGCTGGAAGAGACCTCAGACATTCAAT
CCCTTTTCCCAAAATTCACTGGAAGAGCTCGAGGAAAACTTTCCCTTGCAGCTGTCTCAGTCTTTACAGT
GCTTAGTTACGAAGACAGTCTTAACAGTCCCATCTTTCGCCCTGTAATTCAAGGTCATTTTTCATTCTTT
CTGTTTAATAATTGCAAATAATTTGGGTAGGAATTTCGTTGAGCCTCACAAATCGTTGCTGAGTTGCACA
GTGACAATCTTGCCACCCTTTTAAAGCCTTTTACTTTGTGGGTTCCTAGAAAACCACTCATCGTCATTAT
TAACATTCATTAGATGTTTCTCTTAAATCCTAGACGGTATTCCTA
