>Addgene plasmid #65622 | Degron-KI SF3B1 donor vector | addgene partial sequence | sequence record 115319 | FKBP-F 5'-cacatgccactctcgtcttc-3'
TGGCGAAGATCGCCAAGACTCACGAAGGTAAGCGGTCTTTCCCTGCTTACGTGTTTTCTTCGTTGCTAGC
CTAATAAAAGCCTTTTTTCCTAGGATTCTGCCTTTTTCTATGGTTTCTTTCGTAGGAGCTGAGCCCGCGT
TTCGGGGCCAAGGGTCGTCTCCTCCGCGCCAGCGGCGCAGGCCACTGCCCCGCGTAATGGCGTCCTCCTC
TTACACCCCCGACAGGCGCTTTGTTCAGTGTTTGGGACCTGCTACTTCAGAGTAGCTTCTCTTCTCTGAC
CAGAGGGCCTCGTTTAAGCGGCTTCCTCAGTAGGATTCGTGGGCAAGGGATCGGGGAAGCGGGCGTGGGG
AGAAGGTCTCACTCGCCTCTCGACACTGTCGTCCCCATAGTTTGTGCAGAAGAGGGTCAGAAAAGCACTG
AAATACGGCAGCCGCTTTTCCGGCAGACTGAATCGAATTTGGTTAAACCGAGATTCCGTTACTCCTACCC
TTGTGTGTCTTCAAGCGTCAGTTACTTGTTTATTTTTCTTGCACGAAACGATTTGGGGATAAAATCTGGT
AGTTGTTTTCCCTCCCTTAGTCACTTTTAGTATAATATTGATCTTTTTCTTTGGAGACTGGTTATTGGAG
GAGCAGATGGAAGAGGAAAACATAAATTACTTTCATTAATGGCCGAAGCTTTCAAGCTAGTTGATCGTTT
TATGGAATACAGAGTGTGCAAATTAGGAAAACGTTGGGAATAGACTGGAGTTCATTAGGAAGTATCCAGA
GATGACAGAAAATGGGATCACTTT
